>Addgene plasmid #29663 | pET His6 GFP TEV LIC cloning vector (1GFP) | addgene full sequence | sequence record 197189 | Addgene NGS Result
TCTGTAGCACCGCCTACATACCTCGCTCTGCTAATCCTGTTACCAGTGGCTGCTGCCAGTGGCGATAAGT
CGTGTCTTACCGGGTTGGACTCAAGACGATAGTTACCGGATAAGGCGCAGCGGTCGGGCTGAACGGGGGG
TTCGTGCACACAGCCCAGCTTGGAGCGAACGACCTACACCGAACTGAGATACCTACAGCGTGAGCTATGA
GAAAGCGCCACGCTTCCCGAAGGGAGAAAGGCGGACAGGTATCCGGTAAGCGGCAGGGTCGGAACAGGAG
AGCGCACGAGGGAGCTTCCAGGGGGAAACGCCTGGTATCTTTATAGTCCTGTCGGGTTTCGCCACCTCTG
ACTTGAGCGTCGATTTTTGTGATGCTCGTCAGGGGGGCGGAGCCTATGGAAAAACGCCAGCAACGCGGCC
TTTTTACGGTTCCTGGCCTTTTGCTGGCCTTTTGCTCACATGTTCTTTCCTGCGTTATCCCCTGATTCTG
TGGATAACCGTATTACCGCCTTTGAGTGAGCTGATACCGCTCGCCGCAGCCGAACGACCGAGCGCAGCGA
GTCAGTGAGCGAGGAAGCGGAAGAGCGCCTGATGCGGTATTTTCTCCTTACGCATCTGTGCGGTATTTCA
CACCGCAATGGTGCACTCTCAGTACAATCTGCTCTGATGCCGCATAGTTAAGCCAGTATACACTCCGCTA
TCGCTACGTGACTGGGTCATGGCTGCGCCCCGACACCCGCCAACACCCGCTGACGCGCCCTGACGGGCTT
GTCTGCTCCCGGCATCCGCTTACAGACAAGCTGTGACCGTCTCCGGGAGCTGCATGTGTCAGAGGTTTTC
ACCGTCATCACCGAAACGCGCGAGGCAGCTGCGGTAAAGCTCATCAGCGTGGTCGTGAAGCGATTCACAG
ATGTCTGCCTGTTCATCCGCGTCCAGCTCGTTGAGTTTCTCCAGAAGCGTTAATGTCTGGCTTCTGATAA
AGCGGGCCATGTTAAGGGCGGTTTTTTCCTGTTTGGTCACTGATGCCTCCGTGTAAGGGGGATTTCTGTT
CATGGGGGTAATGATACCGATGAAACGAGAGAGGATGCTCACGATACGGGTTACTGATGATGAACATGCC
CGGTTACTGGAACGTTGTGAGGGTAAACAACTGGCGGTATGGATGCGGCGGGACCAGAGAAAAATCACTC
AGGGTCAATGCCAGCGCTTCGTTAATACAGATGTAGGTGTTCCACAGGGTAGCCAGCAGCATCCTGCGAT
GCAGATCCGGAACATAATGGTGCAGGGCGCTGACTTCCGCGTTTCCAGACTTTACGAAACACGGAAACCG
AAGACCATTCATGTTGTTGCTCAGGTCGCAGACGTTTTGCAGCAGCAGTCGCTTCACGTTCGCTCGCGTA
TCGGTGATTCATTCTGCTAACCAGTAAGGCAACCCCGCCAGCCTAGCCGGGTCCTCAACGACAGGAGCAC
GATCATGCGCACCCGTGGGGCCGCCATGCCGGCGATAATGGCCTGCTTCTCGCCGAAACGTTTGGTGGCG
GGACCAGTGACGAAGGCTTGAGCGAGGGCGTGCAAGATTCCGAATACCGCAAGCGACAGGCCGATCATCG
TCGCGCTCCAGCGAAAGCGGTCCTCGCCGAAAATGACCCAGAGCGCTGCCGGCACCTGTCCTACGAGTTG
CATGATAAAGAAGACAGTCATAAGTGCGGCGACGATAGTCATGCCCCGCGCCCACCGGAAGGAGCTGACT
GGGTTGAAGGCTCTCAAGGGCATCGGTCGAGATCCCGGTGCCTAATGAGTGAGCTAACTTACATTAATTG
CGTTGCGCTCACTGCCCGCTTTCCAGTCGGGAAACCTGTCGTGCCAGCTGCATTAATGAATCGGCCAACG
CGCGGGGAGAGGCGGTTTGCGTATTGGGCGCCAGGGTGGTTTTTCTTTTCACCAGTGAGACGGGCAACAG
CTGATTGCCCTTCACCGCCTGGCCCTGAGAGAGTTGCAGCAAGCGGTCCACGCTGGTTTGCCCCAGCAGG
CGAAAATCCTGTTTGATGGTGGTTAACGGCGGGATATAACATGAGCTGTCTTCGGTATCGTCGTATCCCA
CTACCGAGATATCCGCACCAACGCGCAGCCCGGACTCGGTAATGGCGCGCATTGCGCCCAGCGCCATCTG
ATCGTTGGCAACCAGCATCGCAGTGGGAACGATACCCTCATTCAGCATTTGCATGGTTTGTTGAAAACCG
GACATGGCACTCCAGTCGCCTTCCCGTTCCGCTATCGGCTGAATTTGATTGCGAGTGAGATATTTATGCC
AGCCAGCCAGACGCAGACGCGCCGAGACAGAACTTAATGGGCCCGCTAACAGCGCGATTTGCTGGTGACC
CAATGCGACCAGATGCTCCACGCCCAGTCGCGTACCGTCTTCATGGGAGAAAATAATACTGTTGATGGGT
GTCTGGTCAGAGACATCAAGAAATAACGCCGGAACATTAGTGCAGGCAGCTTCCACAGCAATGGCATCCT
GGTCATCCAGCGGATAGTTAATGATCAGCCCACTGACGCGTTGCGCGAGAAGATTGTGCACCGCCGCTTT
ACAGGCTTCGACGCCGCTTCGTTCTACCATCGACACCACCACGCTGGCACCCAGTTGATCGGCGCGAGAT
TTAATCGCCGCGACAATTTGCGACGGCGCGTGCAGGGCCAGACTGGAGGTGGCAACGCCAATCAGCAACG
ACTGTTTGCCCGCCAGTTGTTGTGCCACGCGGTTGGGAATGTAATTCAGCTCCGCCATCGCCGCTTCCAC
TTTTTCCCGCGTTTTCGCAGAAACGTGGCTGGCCTGGTTCACCACGCGGGAAACGGTCTGATAAGAGACA
CCGGCATACTCTGCGACATCGTATAACGTTACTGGTTTCACATTCACCACCCTGAATTGACTCTCTTCCG
GGCGCTATCATGCCATACCGCGAAAGGTTTTGCGCCATTCGATGGTGTCCGGGATCTCGACGCTCTCCCT
TATGCGACTCCTGCATTAGGAAGCAGCCCAGTAGTAGGTTGAGGCCGTTGAGCACCGCCGCCGCAAGGAA
TGGTGCATGCAAGGAGATGGCGCCCAACAGTCCCCCGGCCACGGGGCCTGCCACCATACCCACGCCGAAA
CAAGCGCTCATGAGCCCGAAGTGGCGAGCCCGATCTTCCCCATCGGTGATGTCGGCGATATAGGCGCCAG
CAACCGCACCTGTGGCGCCGGTGATGCCGGCCACGATGCGTCCGGCGTAGAGGATCGAGATCTCGATCCC
GCGAAATTAATACGACTCACTATAGGGGAATTGTGAGCGGATAACAATTCCCCTCTAGAAATAATTTTGT
TTAACTTTAAGAAGGAGATATACCATGGGTTCTTCTCACCATCACCATCACCATGGTTCTTCTGTGAGCA
AGGGCGAGGAGCTGTTCACCGGGGTGGTGCCCATCCTGGTCGAGCTGGACGGCGACGTAAACGGCCACAA
GTTCAGCGTGCGCGGCGAGGGCGAGGGCGATGCCACCAACGGCAAGCTGACCCTGAAGTTCATCTGCACC
ACCGGCAAGCTGCCCGTGCCCTGGCCCACCCTCGTGACCACCCTGACCTACGGCGTGCAGTGCTTCAGCC
GCTACCCCGACCACATGAAGCAGCACGACTTCTTCAAGTCCGCCATGCCCGAAGGCTACGTCCAGGAGCG
CACCATCTCCTTCAAGGACGACGGCACCTACAAGACCCGCGCCGAGGTGAAGTTCGAGGGCGACACCCTG
GTGAACCGCATCGAGCTGAAGGGCATCGACTTCAAGGAGGACGGCAACATCCTGGGGCACAAGCTGGAGT
ACAACTTCAACAGCCACAACGTCTATATCACGGCCGACAAGCAGAAGAACGGCATCAAGGCGAACTTCAA
GATCCGCCACAACGTCGAGGACGGCAGCGTGCAGCTCGCCGACCACTACCAGCAGAACACCCCCATCGGC
GACGGCCCCGTGCTGCTGCCCGACAACCACTACCTGAGCACCCAGTCCAAGCTGAGCAAAGACCCCAACG
AGAAGCGCGATCACATGGTCCTGCTGGAGTTCGTGACCGCCGCCGGGATCACTCTCGGCATGGACGAGCT
GTACAAGGGGATCGAGGAAAACCTGTACTTCCAATCCAATATTGGAAGTGGATAACGGATCCGAATTCGA
GCGCCGTCGACAAGCTTGCGGCCGCACTCGAGCACCACCACCACCACCACTGAGATCCGGCTGCTAACAA
AGCCCGAAAGGAAGCTGAGTTGGCTGCTGCCACCGCTGAGCAATAACTAGCATAACCCCTTGGGGCCTCT
AAACGGGTCTTGAGGGGTTTTTTGCTGAAAGGAGGAACTATATCCGGATTGGCGAATGGG
[124 nt withheld, positions 4401-4524]
C
[91 nt withheld, positions 4526-4616]
A
[49 nt withheld, positions 4618-4666]
CCTTTGACGTTGGAGTCCACGTTCTTT
[37 nt withheld, positions 4694-4730]
ACCCTATCTCGGTCTATTCTTTTGATTTATAAGGGATTTTGCCGATTTCGGCCTATTGGTTAAAAAATGA
GCTGATTTAACAAAAATTTAACGCGAATTTTAACAAACTAGTAACGTTTACAATTTCAGGTGGCACTTTT
CGGGGAAATGTGCGCGGAACCCCTATTTGTTTATTTTTCTAAATACATTCAAATATGTATCCGCTCATGA
ATTAATTCTTAGAAAAACTCATCGAGCATCAAATGAAACTGCAATTTATTCATATCAGGATTATCAATAC
CATATTTTTGAAAAAGCCGTTTCTGTAATGAAGGAGAAAACTCACCGAGGCAGTTCCATAGGATGGCAAG
ATCCTGGTATCGGTCTGCGATTCCGACTCGTCCAACATCAATACAACCTATTAATTTCCCCTCGTCAAAA
ATAAGGTTATCAAGTGAGAAATCACCATGAGTGACGACTGAATCCGGTGAGAATGGCAAAAGTTTATGCA
TTTCTTTCCAGACTTGTTCAACAGGCCAGCCATTACGCTCGTCATCAAAATCACTCGCATCAACCAAACC
GTTATTCATTCGTGATTGCGCCTGAGCGAGACGAAATACGCGATCGCTGTTAAAAGGACAATTACAAACA
GGAATCGAATGCAACCGGCGCAGGAACACTGCCAGCGCATCAACAATGTTTTCACCTGAATCAGGATATT
CTTCTAATACCTGGAATGCTGTTTTCCCGGGGATCGCAGTGGTGAGTAACCATGCATCATCAGGAGTACG
GATAAAATGCTTGATGGTCGGAAGAGGCATAAATTCCGTCAGCCAGTTTAGTCTGACCATCTCATCTGTA
ACATCATTGGCAACGCTACCTTTGCCATGTTTCAGAAACAACTCTGGCGCATCGGGCTTCCCATACAATC
GATAGATTGTCGCACCTGATTGCCCGACATTATCGCGAGCCCATTTATACCCATATAAATCAGCATCCAT
GTTGGAATTTAATCGCGGCCTAGAGCAAGACGTTTCCCGTTGAATATGGCTCATAACACCCCTTGTATTA
CTGTTTATGTAAGCAGACAGTTTTATTGTTCATGACCAAAATCCCTTAACGTGAGTTTTCGTTCCACTGA
GCGTCAGACCCCGTAGAAAAGATCAAAGGATCTTCTTGAGATCCTTTTTTTCTGCGCGTAATCTGCTGCT
TGCAAACAAAAAAACCACCGCTACCAGCGGTGGTTTGTTTGCCGGATCAAGAGCTACCAACTCTTTTTCC
GAAGGTAACTGGCTTCAGCAGAGCGCAGATACCAAATACTGTCCTTCTAGTGTAGCCGTAGTTAGGCCAC
CACTTCAAGAAC
Features (pLannotate 1.2.2; 21 found; start..end, strand, type, name):
    588..727     -  misc_feature   bom: basis of mobility region from pBR322
    829..1020    -  CDS            rop: Rop protein, which maintains plasmids at low copy number; rop
   1037..1417    +  CDS            YPB1_ECOLX: Protein predicted: Swiss-Prot protein existence level 4. From Escherichia coli.
   1489..1780    -  CDS            TcR (fragment): tetracycline efflux protein; tet; confers resistance to tetracycline
   1795..1816    -  protein_bind   CAP binding site: CAP binding activates transcription in the presence of cAMP. E. coli catabolite activator protein
   1829..2911    -  CDS            lacI: lac repressor; lacI; The lac repressor binds to the lac operator to inhibit transcription in E. coli. This inhibition can be relieved by adding lactose or isopropyl-β-D-thiogalactopyranoside (IPTG).
   2912..2989    -  promoter       lacI promoter: lacI
   2997..3276    -  CDS            TcR (fragment): tetracycline efflux protein; tet; confers resistance to tetracycline
   3298..3316    +  promoter       T7 promoter: promoter for bacteriophage T7 RNA polymerase
   3317..3341    +  protein_bind   lac operator: The lac repressor binds to the lac operator to inhibit transcription in E. coli. This inhibition can be relieved by adding lactose or isopropyl-β-D-thiogalactopyranoside (IPTG). lac repressor encoded by lacI
   3356..3378    +  RBS            RBS: efficient ribosome binding site from bacteriophage T7 gene 10 (Olins and Rangwala, 1989)
   3397..3414    +  CDS            6xHis: 6xHis affinity tag
   3424..4137    +  CDS            SiriusGFP: enhanced GFP (EGFP) derivative that exhibits robust folding and enhanced photostability (Zhong et al., 2019) mammalian codon-optimized
   4147..4163    +  CDS            TEV site (fragment): tobacco etch virus (TEV) protease recognition and cleavage site
   4233..4250    +  CDS            9xHis (fragment): 9xHis affinity tag
   4260..4309    +  CDS            SET1 (fragment): solubility-enhancement tag derived from T7 phage gene 10B
   4317..4364    +  terminator     T7 terminator: transcription terminator for bacteriophage T7 RNA polymerase
   4401..4829    +  rep_origin     f1 ori (sequence partly withheld): f1 bacteriophage origin of replication; arrow indicates direction of (+) strand synthesis
   4883..4940    +  promoter       AmpR promoter (fragment): bla
   4949..5764    -  CDS            KanR: aminoglycoside phosphotransferase; aph(3')-Ia; confers resistance to kanamycin in bacteria or G418 (Geneticin®) in eukaryotes
   5886..402     +  rep_origin     ori (across the origin): high-copy-number ColE1/pMB1/pBR322/pUC origin of replication
