>Addgene plasmid #29663 | pET His6 GFP TEV LIC cloning vector (1GFP) | analyzer sequence | sequence record 13778
TGGCGAATGGG
[124 nt withheld, positions 12-135]
C
[91 nt withheld, positions 137-227]
A
[49 nt withheld, positions 229-277]
CCTTTGACGTTGGAGTCCACGTTCTTT
[37 nt withheld, positions 305-341]
ACCCTATCTCGGTCTATTCTTTTGATTTATAAGGGATTTTGCCGATTTCGGCCTATTGGTTAAAAAATGA
GCTGATTTAACAAAAATTTAACGCGAATTTTAACAAACTAGTAACGTTTACAATTTCAGGTGGCACTTTT
CGGGGAAATGTGCGCGGAACCCCTATTTGTTTATTTTTCTAAATACATTCAAATATGTATCCGCTCATGA
ATTAATTCTTAGAAAAACTCATCGAGCATCAAATGAAACTGCAATTTATTCATATCAGGATTATCAATAC
CATATTTTTGAAAAAGCCGTTTCTGTAATGAAGGAGAAAACTCACCGAGGCAGTTCCATAGGATGGCAAG
ATCCTGGTATCGGTCTGCGATTCCGACTCGTCCAACATCAATACAACCTATTAATTTCCCCTCGTCAAAA
ATAAGGTTATCAAGTGAGAAATCACCATGAGTGACGACTGAATCCGGTGAGAATGGCAAAAGTTTATGCA
TTTCTTTCCAGACTTGTTCAACAGGCCAGCCATTACGCTCGTCATCAAAATCACTCGCATCAACCAAACC
GTTATTCATTCGTGATTGCGCCTGAGCGAGACGAAATACGCGATCGCTGTTAAAAGGACAATTACAAACA
GGAATCGAATGCAACCGGCGCAGGAACACTGCCAGCGCATCAACAATGTTTTCACCTGAATCAGGATATT
CTTCTAATACCTGGAATGCTGTTTTCCCGGGGATCGCAGTGGTGAGTAACCATGCATCATCAGGAGTACG
GATAAAATGCTTGATGGTCGGAAGAGGCATAAATTCCGTCAGCCAGTTTAGTCTGACCATCTCATCTGTA
ACATCATTGGCAACGCTACCTTTGCCATGTTTCAGAAACAACTCTGGCGCATCGGGCTTCCCATACAATC
GATAGATTGTCGCACCTGATTGCCCGACATTATCGCGAGCCCATTTATACCCATATAAATCAGCATCCAT
GTTGGAATTTAATCGCGGCCTAGAGCAAGACGTTTCCCGTTGAATATGGCTCATAACACCCCTTGTATTA
CTGTTTATGTAAGCAGACAGTTTTATTGTTCATGACCAAAATCCCTTAACGTGAGTTTTCGTTCCACTGA
GCGTCAGACCCCGTAGAAAAGATCAAAGGATCTTCTTGAGATCCTTTTTTTCTGCGCGTAATCTGCTGCT
TGCAAACAAAAAAACCACCGCTACCAGCGGTGGTTTGTTTGCCGGATCAAGAGCTACCAACTCTTTTTCC
GAAGGTAACTGGCTTCAGCAGAGCGCAGATACCAAATACTGTCCTTCTAGTGTAGCCGTAGTTAGGCCAC
CACTTCAAGAACTCTGTAGCACCGCCTACATACCTCGCTCTGCTAATCCTGTTACCAGTGGCTGCTGCCA
GTGGCGATAAGTCGTGTCTTACCGGGTTGGACTCAAGACGATAGTTACCGGATAAGGCGCAGCGGTCGGG
CTGAACGGGGGGTTCGTGCACACAGCCCAGCTTGGAGCGAACGACCTACACCGAACTGAGATACCTACAG
CGTGAGCTATGAGAAAGCGCCACGCTTCCCGAAGGGAGAAAGGCGGACAGGTATCCGGTAAGCGGCAGGG
TCGGAACAGGAGAGCGCACGAGGGAGCTTCCAGGGGGAAACGCCTGGTATCTTTATAGTCCTGTCGGGTT
TCGCCACCTCTGACTTGAGCGTCGATTTTTGTGATGCTCGTCAGGGGGGCGGAGCCTATGGAAAAACGCC
AGCAACGCGGCCTTTTTACGGTTCCTGGCCTTTTGCTGGCCTTTTGCTCACATGTTCTTTCCTGCGTTAT
CCCCTGATTCTGTGGATAACCGTATTACCGCCTTTGAGTGAGCTGATACCGCTCGCCGCAGCCGAACGAC
CGAGCGCAGCGAGTCAGTGAGCGAGGAAGCGGAAGAGCGCCTGATGCGGTATTTTCTCCTTACGCATCTG
TGCGGTATTTCACACCGCATATATGGTGCACTCTCAGTACAATCTGCTCTGATGCCGCATAGTTAAGCCA
GTATACACTCCGCTATCGCTACGTGACTGGGTCATGGCTGCGCCCCGACACCCGCCAACACCCGCTGACG
CGCCCTGACGGGCTTGTCTGCTCCCGGCATCCGCTTACAGACAAGCTGTGACCGTCTCCGGGAGCTGCAT
GTGTCAGAGGTTTTCACCGTCATCACCGAAACGCGCGAGGCAGCTGCGGTAAAGCTCATCAGCGTGGTCG
TGAAGCGATTCACAGATGTCTGCCTGTTCATCCGCGTCCAGCTCGTTGAGTTTCTCCAGAAGCGTTAATG
TCTGGCTTCTGATAAAGCGGGCCATGTTAAGGGCGGTTTTTTCCTGTTTGGTCACTGATGCCTCCGTGTA
AGGGGGATTTCTGTTCATGGGGGTAATGATACCGATGAAACGAGAGAGGATGCTCACGATACGGGTTACT
GATGATGAACATGCCCGGTTACTGGAACGTTGTGAGGGTAAACAACTGGCGGTATGGATGCGGCGGGACC
AGAGAAAAATCACTCAGGGTCAATGCCAGCGCTTCGTTAATACAGATGTAGGTGTTCCACAGGGTAGCCA
GCAGCATCCTGCGATGCAGATCCGGAACATAATGGTGCAGGGCGCTGACTTCCGCGTTTCCAGACTTTAC
GAAACACGGAAACCGAAGACCATTCATGTTGTTGCTCAGGTCGCAGACGTTTTGCAGCAGCAGTCGCTTC
ACGTTCGCTCGCGTATCGGTGATTCATTCTGCTAACCAGTAAGGCAACCCCGCCAGCCTAGCCGGGTCCT
CAACGACAGGAGCACGATCATGCGCACCCGTGGGGCCGCCATGCCGGCGATAATGGCCTGCTTCTCGCCG
AAACGTTTGGTGGCGGGACCAGTGACGAAGGCTTGAGCGAGGGCGTGCAAGATTCCGAATACCGCAAGCG
ACAGGCCGATCATCGTCGCGCTCCAGCGAAAGCGGTCCTCGCCGAAAATGACCCAGAGCGCTGCCGGCAC
CTGTCCTACGAGTTGCATGATAAAGAAGACAGTCATAAGTGCGGCGACGATAGTCATGCCCCGCGCCCAC
CGGAAGGAGCTGACTGGGTTGAAGGCTCTCAAGGGCATCGGTCGAGATCCCGGTGCCTAATGAGTGAGCT
AACTTACATTAATTGCGTTGCGCTCACTGCCCGCTTTCCAGTCGGGAAACCTGTCGTGCCAGCTGCATTA
ATGAATCGGCCAACGCGCGGGGAGAGGCGGTTTGCGTATTGGGCGCCAGGGTGGTTTTTCTTTTCACCAG
TGAGACGGGCAACAGCTGATTGCCCTTCACCGCCTGGCCCTGAGAGAGTTGCAGCAAGCGGTCCACGCTG
GTTTGCCCCAGCAGGCGAAAATCCTGTTTGATGGTGGTTAACGGCGGGATATAACATGAGCTGTCTTCGG
TATCGTCGTATCCCACTACCGAGATATCCGCACCAACGCGCAGCCCGGACTCGGTAATGGCGCGCATTGC
GCCCAGCGCCATCTGATCGTTGGCAACCAGCATCGCAGTGGGAACGATGCCCTCATTCAGCATTTGCATG
GTTTGTTGAAAACCGGACATGGCACTCCAGTCGCCTTCCCGTTCCGCTATCGGCTGAATTTGATTGCGAG
TGAGATATTTATGCCAGCCAGCCAGACGCAGACGCGCCGAGACAGAACTTAATGGGCCCGCTAACAGCGC
GATTTGCTGGTGACCCAATGCGACCAGATGCTCCACGCCCAGTCGCGTACCGTCTTCATGGGAGAAAATA
ATACTGTTGATGGGTGTCTGGTCAGAGACATCAAGAAATAACGCCGGAACATTAGTGCAGGCAGCTTCCA
CAGCAATGGCATCCTGGTCATCCAGCGGATAGTTAATGATCAGCCCACTGACGCGTTGCGCGAGAAGATT
GTGCACCGCCGCTTTACAGGCTTCGACGCCGCTTCGTTCTACCATCGACACCACCACGCTGGCACCCAGT
TGATCGGCGCGAGATTTAATCGCCGCGACAATTTGCGACGGCGCGTGCAGGGCCAGACTGGAGGTGGCAA
CGCCAATCAGCAACGACTGTTTGCCCGCCAGTTGTTGTGCCACGCGGTTGGGAATGTAATTCAGCTCCGC
CATCGCCGCTTCCACTTTTTCCCGCGTTTTCGCAGAAACGTGGCTGGCCTGGTTCACCACGCGGGAAACG
GTCTGATAAGAGACACCGGCATACTCTGCGACATCGTATAACGTTACTGGTTTCACATTCACCACCCTGA
ATTGACTCTCTTCCGGGCGCTATCATGCCATACCGCGAAAGGTTTTGCGCCATTCGATGGTGTCCGGGAT
CTCGACGCTCTCCCTTATGCGACTCCTGCATTAGGAAGCAGCCCAGTAGTAGGTTGAGGCCGTTGAGCAC
CGCCGCCGCAAGGAATGGTGCATGCAAGGAGATGGCGCCCAACAGTCCCCCGGCCACGGGGCCTGCCACC
ATACCCACGCCGAAACAAGCGCTCATGAGCCCGAAGTGGCGAGCCCGATCTTCCCCATCGGTGATGTCGG
CGATATAGGCGCCAGCAACCGCACCTGTGGCGCCGGTGATGCCGGCCACGATGCGTCCGGCGTAGAGGAT
CGAGATCTCGATCCCGCGAAATTAATACGACTCACTATAGGGGAATTGTGAGCGGATAACAATTCCCCTC
TAGAAATAATTTTGTTTAACTTTAAGAAGGAGATATACCATGGGTTCTTCTCACCATCACCATCACCATG
GTTCTTCTGTGAGCAAGGGCGAGGAGCTGTTCACCGGGGTGGTGCCCATCCTGGTCGAGCTGGACGGCGA
CGTAAACGGCCACAAGTTCAGCGTGCGCGGCGAGGGCGAGGGCGATGCCACCAACGGCAAGCTGACCCTG
AAGTTCATCTGCACCACCGGCAAGCTGCCCGTGCCCTGGCCCACCCTCGTGACCACCCTGACCTACGGCG
TGCAGTGCTTCAGCCGCTACCCCGACCACATGAAGCAGCACGACTTCTTCAAGTCCGCCATGCCCGAAGG
CTACGTCCAGGAGCGCACCATCTCCTTCAAGGACGACGGCACCTACAAGACCCGCGCCGAGGTGAAGTTC
GAGGGCGACACCCTGGTGAACCGCATCGAGCTGAAGGGCATCGACTTCAAGGAGGACGGCAACATCCTGG
GGCACAAGCTGGAGTACAACTTCAACAGCCACAACGTCTATATCACGGCCGACAAGCAGAAGAACGGCAT
CAAGGCGAACTTCAAGATCCGCCACAACGTCGAGGACGGCAGCGTGCAGCTCGCCGACCACTACCAGCAG
AACACCCCCATCGGCGACGGCCCCGTGCTGCTGCCCGACAACCACTACCTGAGCACCCAGTCCAAGCTGA
GCAAAGACCCCAACGAGAAGCGCGATCACATGGTCCTGCTGGAGTTCGTGACCGCCGCCGGGATCACTCT
CGGCATGGACGAGCTGTACAAGGGGATCGAGGAAAACCTGTACTTCCAATCCAATATTGGAAGTGGATAA
CGGATCCGAATTCGAGCGCCGTCGACAAGCTTGCGGCCGCACTCGAGCACCACCACCACCACCACTGAGA
TCCGGCTGCTAACAAAGCCCGAAAGGAAGCTGAGTTGGCTGCTGCCACCGCTGAGCAATAACTAGCATAA
CCCCTTGGGGCCTCTAAACGGGTCTTGAGGGGTTTTTTGCTGAAAGGAGGAACTATATCCGGAT
Features (pLannotate 1.2.2; 21 found; start..end, strand, type, name):
     12..440     +  rep_origin     f1 ori (sequence partly withheld): f1 bacteriophage origin of replication; arrow indicates direction of (+) strand synthesis
    494..551     +  promoter       AmpR promoter (fragment): bla
    560..1375    -  CDS            KanR: aminoglycoside phosphotransferase; aph(3')-Ia; confers resistance to kanamycin in bacteria or G418 (Geneticin®) in eukaryotes
   1497..2085    +  rep_origin     ori: high-copy-number ColE1/pMB1/pBR322/pUC origin of replication
   2271..2413    -  misc_feature   bom: basis of mobility region from pBR322
   2515..2706    -  CDS            rop: Rop protein, which maintains plasmids at low copy number; rop
   2723..3103    +  CDS            YPB1_ECOLX: Protein predicted: Swiss-Prot protein existence level 4. From Escherichia coli.
   3175..3466    -  CDS            TcR (fragment): tetracycline efflux protein; tet; confers resistance to tetracycline
   3481..3502    -  protein_bind   CAP binding site: CAP binding activates transcription in the presence of cAMP. E. coli catabolite activator protein
   3515..4597    -  CDS            lacI: lac repressor; lacI; The lac repressor binds to the lac operator to inhibit transcription in E. coli. This inhibition can be relieved by adding lactose or isopropyl-β-D-thiogalactopyranoside (IPTG).
   4598..4675    -  promoter       lacI promoter: lacI
   4683..4962    -  CDS            TcR (fragment): tetracycline efflux protein; tet; confers resistance to tetracycline
   4984..5002    +  promoter       T7 promoter: promoter for bacteriophage T7 RNA polymerase
   5003..5027    +  protein_bind   lac operator: The lac repressor binds to the lac operator to inhibit transcription in E. coli. This inhibition can be relieved by adding lactose or isopropyl-β-D-thiogalactopyranoside (IPTG). lac repressor encoded by lacI
   5042..5064    +  RBS            RBS: efficient ribosome binding site from bacteriophage T7 gene 10 (Olins and Rangwala, 1989)
   5083..5100    +  CDS            6xHis: 6xHis affinity tag
   5110..5823    +  CDS            SiriusGFP: enhanced GFP (EGFP) derivative that exhibits robust folding and enhanced photostability (Zhong et al., 2019) mammalian codon-optimized
   5833..5849    +  CDS            TEV site (fragment): tobacco etch virus (TEV) protease recognition and cleavage site
   5919..5936    +  CDS            9xHis (fragment): 9xHis affinity tag
   5946..5995    +  CDS            SET1 (fragment): solubility-enhancement tag derived from T7 phage gene 10B
   6003..6050    +  terminator     T7 terminator: transcription terminator for bacteriophage T7 RNA polymerase
