[The description below was written by a language model from this plasmid's Addgene catalogue record and pLannotate feature annotations shown in this document.]
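Description:
pET His6 GFP TEV LIC cloning vector (1GFP) is an empty pET-family bacterial expression backbone of about 6.1 kb, designed for ligation-independent cloning (LIC) of a gene of interest behind a cleavable N-terminal fusion partner. It is selected with kanamycin through an aminoglycoside phosphotransferase gene and replicates from a ColE1/pBR322-type origin. The adjacent rop gene and bom region fit the low copy number listed in the record. An f1 origin is also present, along with remnants of the pBR322 tetracycline resistance gene that are only fragments and not a functional marker. Two sequence records (a full sequencing result and an analyzer sequence) show the same features in the same order, differing only by a few bases in length and in the numbering start point.

The expression cassette uses a T7 promoter with an adjacent lac operator and the T7 gene 10 ribosome binding site. A lacI gene on the plasmid supplies repressor, so transcription depends on T7 RNA polymerase in the host and is inducible with IPTG. The open reading frame encodes a 6xHis tag, GFP and a TEV protease site, followed by the LIC site and a T7 terminator. The annotation software labels the GFP as SiriusGFP, but the depositor describes it as a variant whose mutations enhance brightness and solubility and, via A206K, inhibit dimerization. A short His-tag fragment and other vector remnants are annotated downstream of the cloning site.

Inserts amplified with LIC tails are annealed into the linearized vector, and the LIC sites are destroyed during cloning. The resulting His6-GFP-TEV fusion allows affinity purification. According to the depositor, GFP may improve expression and solubility and can also serve as a reporter. TEV cleavage removes the tag.
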