Addgene plasmid #29663: pET His6 GFP TEV LIC cloning vector (1GFP)
Purpose: (Empty Backbone)
Depositing lab: Scott Gradia. Depositing organization: University of California, Berkeley.
Backbone
  Vector backbone: pET
  Backbone size (bp): 6075
  Modifications to backbone: The GFP is the version described in Pedelacq et. al. (Jan 2006, Nature Biotechnology). The following mutations are included: F100S, M154T, V164A, S30R, Y39N, N105T, Y145F, I171V and A206K. These mutations have been shown to enhance brightness and solubility, and to inhibit dimerization.
  Vector type: Bacterial Expression
  Tag / fusion protein: 6xHis (N terminal on backbone); GFP (N terminal on backbone); TEV cleavage site (N terminal on backbone)
Growth in bacteria
  Bacterial resistance: Kanamycin, 50 μg/mL
  Growth temperature: 37°C
  Growth strain: DH5alpha
  Copy number: Low Copy
Gene/Insert
  Gene/Insert name: None
  Tag / fusion protein: His6-GFP-TEV (N terminal on backbone)
  Cloning method: Restriction Enzyme; 5′ cloning site LIC tag (destroyed during cloning); 3′ cloning site LIC tag (destroyed during cloning)
  Sequencing primers: 5′ GFP forward (5'cagctcgccgaccacta); 3′ T7 reverse
Terms and licenses: Academic/Nonprofit Terms; Industry Terms: Not Available to Industry
Depositor comments: This plasmid is an empty vector to be used with a LIC cloning protocol. It has a TEV-cleavable His6 fusion tag on its N-terminus. GFP can enhance your protein's expression and solubility. It can also be used as a reporter gene. To clone into this vector, add LIC fusion tags to the 5' end of your PCR primers. Forward - 5'TACTTCCAATCCAATGCA3' Reverse - 5'TTATCCACTTCCAATGTTATTA3' Linearize the plasmid with SspI and gel purify. When digesting the DNA with T4 polymerase, use dCTP for insert and dGTP for vector. More information on this vector can be found through http://qb3.berkeley.edu/macrolab/
How to cite: pET His6 GFP TEV LIC cloning vector (1GFP) was a gift from Scott Gradia (Addgene plasmid # 29663 ; http://n2t.net/addgene:29663 ; RRID:Addgene_29663)
