>Addgene plasmid #29663 | pET His6 GFP TEV LIC cloning vector (1GFP) | addgene partial sequence | sequence record 35222 | 29663 with T7-term
GGCTTTGTTAGCAGCCGGATCTCAGTGGTGGTGGTGGTGGTGCTCGAGTGCGGCCGCAAGCTTGTCGACG
GCGCTCGAATTCGGATCCGTTATCCACTTCCAATATTGGATTGGAAGTACAGGTTTTCCTCGATCCCCTT
GTACAGCTCGTCCATGCCGAGAGTGATCCCGGCGGCGGTCACGAACTCCAGCAGGACCATGTGATCGCGC
TTCTCGTTGGGGTCTTTGCTCAGCTTGGACTGGGTGCTCAGGTAGTGGTTGTCGGGCAGCAGCACGGGGC
CGTCGCCGATGGGGGTGTTCTGCTGGTAGTGGTCGGCGAGCTGCACGCTGCCGTCCTCGACGTTGTGGCG
GATCTTGAAGTTCGCCTTGATGCCGTTCTTCTGCTTGTCGGCCGTGATATAGACGTTGTGGCTGTTGAAG
TTGTACTCCAGCTTGTGCCCCAGGATGTTGCCGTCCTCCTTGAAGTCGATGCCCTTCAGCTCGATGCGGT
TCACCAGGGTGTCGCCCTCGAACTTCACCTCGGCGCGGGTCTTGTAGGTGCCGTCGTCCTTGAAGGAGAT
GGTGCGCTCCTGGACGTAGCCTTCGGGCATGGCGGACTTGAAGAAGTCGTGCTGCTTCATGTGGTCGGGG
TAGCGGCTGAAGCACTGCACGCCGTAGGTCAGGGTGGTCACGAGGGTGGGCCAGGGCACGGGCAGCTTGC
CGGTGGTGCAGATGAACTTCAGGGTCAGCTTGCCGTTGGTGGCATCGCCCTCGCCCTCGCCGCGCACGCT
GAACTTGTGGCCGTTTACGTCGCCGTCCAGCTCGACCAGGATGGGCACCACCCCGGTGAACAGCTCCTCG
CCCTTGCTCACAGAAGAACCATGGTGATGGTGATGGTGAGA
